>Addgene plasmid #204293 | pJAT10 | addgene full sequence | sequence record 405835 | Addgene NGS Result
GGGGTACAGTCTATGCCTCGGGCATCCAAGCAGCAAGCGCGTTACGCCGTGGGTCGATGTTTGATGTTAT
GGAGCAGCAACGATGTTACGCAGCAGGGCAGTCGCCCTAAAACAAAGTTAAACATCATGGGGGAAGCGGT
GATCGCCGAAGTATCGACTCAACTATCAGAGGTAGTTGGCGTCATCGAGCGCCATCTCGAACCGACGTTG
CTGGCCGTACATTTGTACGGCTCCGCAGTGGATGGCGGCCTGAAGCCACACAGTGATATTGATTTGCTGG
TTACGGTGACCGTAAGGCTTGATGAAACAACGCGGCGAGCTTTGATCAACGACCTTTTGGAAACTTCGGC
TTCCCCTGGAGAGAGCGAGATTCTCCGCGCTGTAGAAGTCACCATTGTTGTGCACGACGACATCATTCCG
TGGCGTTATCCAGCTAAGCGCGAACTGCAATTTGGAGAATGGCAGCGCAATGACATTCTTGCAGGTATCT
TCGAGCCAGCCACGATCGACATTGATCTGGCTATCTTGCTGACAAAAGCAAGAGAACATAGCGTTGCCTT
GGTAGGTCCAGCGGCGGAGGAACTCTTTGATCCGGTTCCTGAACAGGATCTATTTGAGGCGCTAAATGAA
ACCTTAACGCTATGGAACTCGCCGCCCGACTGGGCTGGCGATGAGCGAAATGTAGTGCTTACGTTGTCCC
GCATTTGGTACAGCGCAGTAACCGGCAAAATCGCGCCGAAGGATGTCGCTGCCGACTGGGCAATGGAGCG
CCTGCCGGCCCAGTATCAGCCCGTCATACTTGAAGCTAGACAGGCTTATCTTGGACAAGAAGAAGATCGC
TTGGCCTCGCGCGCAGATCAGTTGGAAGAATTTGTCCACTACGTGAAAGGCGAGATCACCAAGGTAGTCG
GCAAATAATGTCTAGCTAGAAATTCGTTCAAGCCGACGCCGCTTCGCGGCGCGGCTTAACTCAAGCGTTA
GATGCACTAAGCACATAATTGCTCACAGCCAAACTATCAGGTCAAGTCTGCTTTTATTATTTTTAAGCGT
GCATAATAAGCCCTACACAAATTGGGAGATATATCATGCATGACCAAAATCCCTTAACGTGAGTTTTCGT
TCCACTGAGCGTCAGACCCCGTAGAAAAGATCAAAGGATCTTCTTGAGATCCTTTTTTTCTGCGCGTAAT
CTGCTGCTTGCAAACAAAAAAACCACCGCTACCAGCGGTGGTTTGTTTGCCGGATCAAGAGCTACCAACT
CTTTTTCCGAAGGTAACTGGCTTCAGCAGAGCGCAGATACCAAATACTGTCCTTCTAGTGTAGCCGTAGT
TAGGCCACCACTTCAAGAACTCTGTAGCACCGCCTACATACCTCGCTCTGCTAATCCTGTTACCAGTGGC
TGCTGCCAGTGGCGATAAGTCGTGTCTTACCGGGTTGGACTCAAGACGATAGTTACCGGATAAGGCGCAG
CGGTCGGGCTGAACGGGGGGTTCGTGCACACAGCCCAGCTTGGAGCGAACGACCTACACCGAACTGAGAT
ACCTACAGCGTGAGCTATGAGAAAGCGCCACGCTTCCCGAAGGGAGAAAGGCGGACAGGTATCCGGTAAG
CGGCAGGGTCGGAACAGGAGAGCGCACGAGGGAGCTTCCAGGGGGAAACGCCTGGTATCTTTATAGTCCT
GTCGGGTTTCGCCACCTCTGACTTGAGCGTCGATTTTTGTGATGCTCGTCAGGGGGGCGGAGCCTATGGA
AAAACGCCAGCAACGCGGCCTTTTTACGGTTCCTGGCCTTTTGCTGGCCTTTTGCTCACATGTTCTTTCC
TGCGTTATCCCCTGATTCTGTGGATAACCGTATTACCGCCTTTGAGTGAGCTGATACCGCTCGCCGCAGC
CGAACGACCGAGCGCAGCGAGTCAGTGAGCGAGGAAATCGTCACCTGCAGGAAGGTTTAAACGCATTTAG
GTGACACTATAGAAGTGTGTATCGCTCGAGGGATCCGAATTCGAAGTCTTGGTACGGAGGGGATCCGATC
GACAAGCCGAACATATGGGTTTTTTGCTCACCTGTGATTGCTCCTACTCAAATACAAAAACATCAAATTT
TCTGTCAATAAAGCATATTTATTTATATTTATTTTACAGGAAAGAATTCCTTTTAAAGTGTATTTTAACC
TATAATGAAAAACGATTAAAAAAAATACATAAAATAATTCGAAAATTTTTGAATAGCCCAGGTTGATAAA
AATTCATTTCATACGTTTTATAACTTATGCCCCTAAGTATTTTTTGACCATAGTGTTTCAATTCTACATT
AATTTTACAGAGTAGAATGAAACGCCACCTACTCAGCCAAGAGGCGAAAAGGTTAGCTCGCCAAGCAGAG
AGGGCGCCAGTGCTCACTACTTTTTATAATTCTCAACTTCTTTTTCCAGACTCAGTTCGTATATATAGAC
CTATTTTCAATTTAACGTCGGGGCCTCAACTTTGTATAATAAAGTTGAACGAGAAACGTAAAATGATATA
AATATCAATATATTAAATTAGATTTTGCATAAAAAACAGACTACATAATACTGTAAAACACAACATATCC
AGTCACTATGGGCCGCATTAGGCACCCCAGGCTTTACACTTTATGCTTCCGGCTCGTATAATGTGTGGAT
TTTGAGTTAGGATCCGTCGAGATTTTCAGGAGCTACGCGGAACCCCTATTTGTTTATTTTTCTAAATACA
TTCAAATATGTATCCGCTCATGAGACAATAACCCTGATAAATGCTTCAATAATATTGAAAAAGGAAGAGT
ATGAGTATTCAACATTTCCGTGTCGCCCTTATTCCCTTTTTTGCGGCATTTTGCCTTCCTGTTTTTGCTC
ACCCAGAAACGCTGGTGAAAGTAAAAGATGCTGAAGATCAGTTGGGTGCACGAGTGGGTTACATCGAACT
GGATCTCAACAGCGGTAAGATCCTTGAGAGTTTTCGCCCCGAAGAACGTTTTCCAATGATGAGCACTTTT
AAAGTTCTGCTATGTGGCGCGGTATTATCCCGTATTGACGCCGGGCAAGAGCAACTCGGTCGCCGCATAC
ACTATTCTCAGAATGACTTGGTTGAGTACTCACCAGTCACAGAAAAGCATCTTACGGATGGCATGACAGT
AAGAGAATTATGCAGTGCTGCCATAACCATGAGTGATAACACTGCGGCCAACTTACTTCTGACAACGATC
GGAGGACCGAAGGAGCTAACCGCTTTTTTGCACAACATGGGGGATCATGTAACTCGCCTTGATCGTTGGG
AACCGGAGCTGAATGAAGCCATACCAAACGACGAGCGTGACACCACGATGCCTGTAGCAATGGCAACAAC
GTTGCGCAAACTATTAACTGGCGAACTACTTACTCTAGCTTCCCGGCAACAATTAATAGACTGGATGGAG
GCGGATAAAGTTGCAGGACCACTTCTGCGCTCGGCCCTTCCGGCTGGCTGGTTTATTGCTGATAAATCTG
GAGCCGGTGAGCGTGGGTCCCGCGGTATCATTGCAGCACTGGGGCCAGATGGTAAGCCCTCCCGTATCGT
AGTTATCTACACGACGGGGAGTCAGGCAACTATGGATGAACGAAATAGACAGATCGCTGAGATAGGTGCC
TCACTGATTAAGCATTGGTAATGGATCCGGCTTACTAAAAGCCAGATAACAGTATGCGTATTTGCGCGCT
GATTTTTGCGGTATAAGAATATATACTGATATGTATACCCGAAGTATGTCAAAAAGAGGTATGCTATGAA
GCAGCGTATTACAGTGACAGTTGACAGCGACAGCTATCAGTTGCTCAAGGCATATATGATGTCAATATCT
CCGGTCTGGTAAGCACAACCATGCAGAATGAAGCCCGTCGTCTGCGTGCCGAACGCTGGAAAGCGGAAAA
TCAGGAAGGGATGGCTGAGGTCGCCCGGTTTATTGAAATGAACGGCTCTTTTGCTGACGAGAACAGGGGC
TGGTGAAATGCAGTTTAAGGTTTACACCTATAAAAGAGAGAGCCGTTATCGTCTGTTTGTGGATGTACAG
AGTGATATTATCGATACACCGGGCCGTCGCATGGTTATTCCACTTGCGTCTGCGCGCTTGCTCTCAGATA
AAGTCTCCCGTGAACTTTACCCGGTGGTGCATATCGGGGATGAAAGCTGGCGCATGATGACCACCGATAT
GGCCAGTGTGCCGGTTTCCGTTATCGGGGAAGAAGTGGCTGATCTCAGCCACCGCGAAAATGACATCAAA
AACGCCATTAACCTGATGTTCTGGGGAATATAATGTCAGGCTCCCTTATACACAGCCAGTCTGCACGTCG
CATAGTGACTGGATATGTTGTGTTTTACAGTATTATGTAGTCTGTTTTTTATGCAAAATCTAATTTAATA
TATTGATATTTATATCATTTTACGTTTCTCGTTCAACTTTTCTATACAAAGTTGTCCAGCTCCGAGCTCG
GTACCTCGCGAATGCATCTAGATGCACCATTATGTTCCGGAGGCGCGCCATCGATCCAGACATGATAAGA
TACATTGATGAGTTTGGACAAACCACAACTAGAATGCAGTGAAAAAAATGCTTTATTTGTGAAATTTGTG
ATGCTATTGCTTTATTTGTAACCATTATAAGCTGCAATAAACAAGTTAACAACAACAATTGCATTCATTT
TATGTTTCAGGTTCAGGGGGAGGTGTGGGAGGTTTTTTAAAGCAAGTAAAACCTCTACAAATGTGGTATG
GCTGATTATGATCTCTACAGGAACAGGTGGTGGCGGCCCTCGGTGCGCTCGTACTGCTCCACGATGGTGT
AGTCCTCGTTGTGGGAGGTGATGTCCAGCTTGGAGTCCACGTAGTAGTAGCCGGGCAGCTGCACGGGCTT
CTTGGCCATGTAGATGGACTTGAACTCCACCAGGTAGTGGCCGCCGTCCTTCAGCTTCAGGGCCTTGTGG
ATCTCGCCCTTCAGCACGCCGTCGCGGGGGTACAGGCGCTCGGTGGAGGCCTCCCAGCCCATGGTCTTCT
TCTGCATTACGGGGCCGTCGGAGGGGAAGTTCACGCCGATGAACTTCACCTTGTAGATGAAGCAGCCGTC
CTGCAGGGAGGAGTCCTGGGTCACGGTCACCACGCCGCCGTCCTCGAAGTTCATCACGCGCTCCCACTTG
AAGCCCTCGGGGAAGGACAGCTTCTTGTAGTCGGGGATGTCGGCGGGGTGCTTCACGTACACCTTGGAGC
CGTACTGGAACTGGGGGGACAGGATGTCCCAGGCGAAGGGCAGGGGGCCGCCCTTGGTCACCTTCAGCTT
CACGGTGTTGTGGCCCTCGTAGGGGCGGCCCTCGCCCTCGCCCTCGATCTCGAACTCGTGGCCGTTCACG
GTGCCCTCCATGCGCACCTTGAAGCGCATGAACTCCTTGATGACGTTCTTGGAGGAGCGCACCATGGTGG
CGACCGGTGGATCCCGGGCCCGCGGTACCGTCGACTCTAGCGGTACCCCGATTGTTTAGCTTGTTCAGCT
GCGCTTGTTTATTTGCTTAGCTTTCGCTTAGCGACGTGTTCACTTTGCTTGTTTGAATTGAATTGTCGCT
CCGTAGACGAAGCGCCTCTATTTATACTCCGGCGGTCGAGGGTTCCTAAATATAGATCACGGATCCGATA
CGAATATGTATATGTATACCACTTATATATATATATATCAGAATGCTTTGCATATATACGGATTTTCGGG
GCGTTGGTATTTGTTACGTAACGCCAATTTTCATTTAGATATTTGTGTACATTTCTCCAGGTTTCTTTGT
GAAAAAATCTACAGACTATTGATACGCCAAAACAATGCTTATTATTACAAATGTAGAGAGGTTAAACTGT
CACCACAACTCACTCAACTGGTAACTACTACCGTTTGGAACGCGATTTCGATATTTTGAACAGGTATCTC
GATATGGTGGCGTGTTCTCATACAAGCAATTCACGAGATCGCAATGATTCCTTTCAGTAAACTTCGAAGG
CGGAACGATTTTCGACAATCCACACTAAATCGACAATCGAAAATTCGATTCGAATTGACGCGAACTTTTA
ACGAATGCGTTATTTTTAAAATTCTCGAAATTATTTCGAAACTAAAGTCACATACATATTCGTCTATATG
TAATTCGTAATTTCGAGAAGCTTTTTGGCTCATGCTACCACATGGCACACATAGACATAATGTATAAGTA
TTGGCGATCTCTTTCTAATGTCTTTGGTTATTTTTAAAACATATTCGAAATTATTTCGCCCATGTATATG
AGCCGACAACGAATTCGAGTATAATCAACTTTGTATACAAAAGTTGAACGAGAAACGTAAAATGATATAA
ATATCAATATATTAAATTAGATTTTGCATAAAAAACAGACTACATAATACTGTAAAACACAACATATCCA
GTCACTATGGGCCGCATTAGGCACCCCAGGCTTTACACTTTATGCTTCCGGCTCGTATAATGTGTGGATT
TTGAGTTAGGATCCGTCGAGATTTTCAGGAGCTAAGGAAGCTAAAATGGAGAAAAAAATCACTGGATATA
CCACCGTTGATATATCCCAATGGCATCGTAAAGAACATTTTGAGGCATTTCAGTCAGTTGCTCAATGTAC
CTATAACCAGACCGTTCAGCTGGATATTACGGCCTTTTTAAAGACCGTAAAGAAAAATAAGCACAAGTTT
TATCCGGCCTTTATTCACATTCTTGCCCGCCTGATGAATGCTCATCCGGAATTCCGTATGGCAATGAAAG
ACGGTGAGCTGGTGATATGGGATAGTGTTCACCCTTGTTACACCGTTTTCCATGAGCAAACTGAAACGTT
TTCATCGCTCTGGAGTGAATACCACGACGATTTCCGGCAGTTTCTACACATATATTCGCAAGATGTGGCG
TGTTACGGTGAAAACCTGGCCTATTTCCCTAAAGGGTTTATTGAGAATATGTTTTTCGTGTCAGCCAATC
CCTGGGTGAGTTTCACCAGTTTTGATTTAAACGTGGCCAATATGGACAACTTCTTCGCCCCCGTTTTCAC
CATGGGCAAATATTATACGCAAGGCGACAAGGTGCTGATGCCGCTGGCGATTCAGGTTCATCATGCCGTT
TGTGATGGCTTCCATGTCGGCAGAATGCTTAATGAATTACAACAGTACTGCGATGAGTGGCAGGGCGGGG
CGTAAACGCGTGGCACATATACCTGCCGTTCACTATTATTTAGTGAAATGAGATATTATGATATTTTCTG
AATTGTGATTAAAAAGGCAACTTTATGCCCATGCAACAGAAACTATAAAAAATACAGAGAATGAAAAGAA
ACAGATAGATTTTTTAGTTCTTTAGGCCCGTAGTCTGCAAATCCTTTTATGATTTTCTATCAAACAAAAG
AGGAAAATAGACCAGTTGCAATCCAAACGAGAGTCTAATAGAATGAGGTCGAAAAGTAAATCGCGCGGGT
TTGTTACTGATAAAGCAGGCAAGACCTAAAATGTGTAAAGGGCAAAGTGTATACTTTGGCGTCACCCCTT
ACATATTTTAGGTCTTTTTTTATTGTGCGTAACTAACTTGCCATCTTCAAACAGGAGGGCTGGAAGAAGC
AGACCGCTAACACAGTACATAAAAAAGGAGACATGAACGATGAACATCAAAAAGTTTGCAAAACAAGCAA
CAGTATTAACCTTTACTACCGCACTGCTGGCAGGAGGCGCAACTCAAGCGTTTGCGAAAGAAACGAACCA
AAAGCCATATAAGGAAACATACGGCATTTCCCATATTACACGCCATGATATGCTGCAAATCCCTGAACAG
CAAAAAAATGAAAAATATCAAGTTCCTGAATTCGATTCGTCCACAATTAAAAATATCTCTTCTGCAAAAG
GCCTGGACGTTTGGGACAGCTGGCCATTACAAAACGCTGACGGCACTGTCGCAAACTATCACGGCTACCA
CATCGTCTTTGCATTAGCCGGAGATCCTAAAAATGCGGATGACACATCGATTTACATGTTCTATCAAAAA
GTCGGCGAAACTTCTATTGACAGCTGGAAAAACGCTGGCCGCGTCTTTAAAGACAGCGACAAATTCGATG
CAAATGATTCTATCCTAAAAGACCAAACACAAGAATGGTCAGGTTCAGCCACATTTACATCTGACGGAAA
AATCCGTTTATTCTACACTGATTTCTCCGGTAAACATTACGGCAAACAAACACTGACAACTGCACAAGTT
AACGTATCAGCATCAGACAGCTCTTTGAACATCAACGGTGTAGAGGATTATAAATCAATCTTTGACGGTG
ACGGAAAAACGTATCAAAATGTACAGCAGTTCATCGATGAAGGCAACTACAGCTCAGGCGACAACCATAC
GCTGAGAGATCCTCACTACGTAGAAGATAAAGGCCACAAATACTTAGTATTTGAAGCAAACACTGGAACT
GAAGATGGCTACCAAGGCGAAGAATCTTTATTTAACAAAGCATACTATGGCAAAAGCACATCATTCTTCC
GTCAAGAAAGTCAAAAACTTCTGCAAAGCGATAAAAAACGCACGGCTGAGTTAGCAAACGGCGCTCTCGG
TATGATTGAGCTAAACGATGATTACACACTGAAAAAAGTGATGAAACCGCTGATTGCATCTAACACAGTA
ACAGATGAAATTGAACGCGCGAACGTCTTTAAAATGAACGGCAAATGGTACCTGTTCACTGACTCCCGCG
GATCAAAAATGACGATTGACGGCATTACGTCTAACGATATTTACATGCTTGGTTATGTTTCTAATTCTTT
AACTGGCCCATACAAGCCGCTGAACAAAACTGGCCTTGTGTTAAAAATGGATCTTGATCCTAACGATGTA
ACCTTTACTTACTCACACTTCGCTGTACCTCAAGCGAAAGGAAACAATGTCGTGATTACAAGCTATATGA
CAAACAGAGGATTCTACGCAGACAAACAATCAACGTTTGCGCCAAGCTTCCTGCTGAACATCAAAGGCAA
GAAAACATCTGTTGTCAAAGACAGCATCCTTGAACAAGGACAATTAACAGTTAACAAATAAATGTCAGGC
TCCCTTATACACAGCCAGTCTGCACGTCGCATAGTGACTGGATATGTTGTGTTTTACAGTATTATGTAGT
CTGTTTTTTATGCAAAATCTAATTTAATATATTGATATTTATATCATTTTACGTTTCTCGTTCAACTTTT
TAATACAAAGTTGCCTCCGGAACATAATGGTGCATCTAGATGCCCATTCCTGTAGACTTCTTAATTAAGA
CGTCAGAATTCTCGAGGCGGCCGCATGTGAGTCTCCCTATAGTGAGTCGTATTAATTTCGCGGGCGCGTC
AGCGGGAGAGCCGTTGTAAGGCGGCAGACTTTGCTCATGTTACCGATGCTATTCGGAAGAACGGCAACTA
AGCTGCCGGGTTTGAAACACGGATGATCTCGCGGAGGGTAGCATGTTGATTGTAACGATGACAGAGCGTT
GCTGCCTGTGATCAATTCGGGCACGAACCCAGTGGACATAAGCCTGTTCGGTTCGTAAGCTGTAATGCAA
GTAGCGTATGCGCTCACGCAACTGGTCCAGAACCTTGACCGAACGCAGCGGTGGTAACGGCGCAGTGGCG
GTTTTCATGGCTTGTTATGACTGTTTTTTT
Features (pLannotate 1.2.2; 30 found; start..end, strand, type, name):
     64..120     +  CDS            GmR (fragment): gentamycin acetyltransferase; aacC1; confers resistance to gentamycin
    131..918     +  CDS            SmR (fragment): aminoglycoside adenylyltransferase (Murphy, 1985); aadA; confers resistance to spectinomycin and streptomycin
   1164..1752    +  rep_origin     ori: high-copy-number ColE1/pMB1/pBR322/pUC origin of replication
   1955..1973    +  promoter       SP6 promoter: promoter for bacteriophage SP6 RNA polymerase
   2050..2470    +  promoter       dU6-3 promoter: RNA polymerase III promoter for Drosophila U6-3 snRNA (Port et al., 2014)
   2477..2600    +  protein_bind   attR3: mutant version of attR; recombination site for the Gateway® LR reaction LR Clonase™
   2623..2653    +  promoter       lac UV5 promoter: E. coli lac promoter with an "up" mutation
   2677..2694    +  promoter       cat promoter (fragment): promoter of the E. coli cat gene encoding chloramphenicol acetyltransferase
   2696..2800    +  promoter       AmpR promoter: bla
   2801..3661    +  CDS            AmpR: β-lactamase; bla; confers resistance to ampicillin, carbenicillin, and related antibiotics
   3662..3744    +  intron         PDK intron (fragment): pdk; modified pyruvate orthophosphate dikinase intron from Flaveria trinervia 3.0
   3835..3993    +  CDS            ccdA (fragment): CCDA_ECO57 - Also known as H, letA. Experimental evidence at protein level: Swiss-Prot protein existence level 1. Antitoxin component of a type II toxin-antitoxin (TA) system which inhibits the post-segregational killing (PSK) of plasmid-free cells, also referred to as a plasmid addiction system. Binds to and blocks the activity of CcdB; will also remove bound CcdB protein from the CcdB-GyrA complex by forming a CcdA-CcdB complex, a process termed rejuvenation. Functions as a transcriptional corepressor for the ccdAB operon, repression also requires CcdB (By similarity). From Escherichia coli
   3998..4300    +  CDS            ccdB: CCDB_ECOLI - Also known as G, letB, letD. Experimental evidence at protein level: Swiss-Prot protein existence level 1. Toxic component of a type II toxin-antitoxin (TA) system, functioning in plasmid maintainence. Responsible for the post- segregational killing (PSK) of plasmid-free cells, also referred to as a plasmid addiction system. Half-life of over 2 hours. Cell killing by CcdB is accompanied by filamentation, defects in chromosome and plasmid segregation, defects in cell division, formation of anucleate cells, decreased DNA synthesis and plasmid loss. Interferes with the activity of DN
   4341..4450    -  protein_bind   attR2 (fragment): mutant version of attR; recombination site for the Gateway® LR reaction LR Clonase™
   4444..4464    -  protein_bind   attB4: mutant version of attB; core recombination site for the Gateway® BP reaction BP Clonase™
   4533..4667    -  polyA_signal   SV40 poly(A) signal: SV40 polyadenylation signal
   4690..4773    -  CDS            large T antigen (fragment): large T antigen from SV40 (simian virus 40)
   4775..5455    -  CDS            DsRed1: wild-type DsRed mammalian codon-optimized
   5463..5496    -  misc_feature   MCS (fragment): multiple cloning site
   5510..5632    -  promoter       hsp70 promoter (fragment): Drosophila melanogaster hsp70Bb promoter
   6155..6172    -  promoter       RPR1 promoter (fragment): RPR1; promoter for the S. cerevisiae RNase P RNA gene
   6326..6449    +  protein_bind   attR5: mutant version of attR; recombination site for the Gateway® LR reaction LR Clonase™
   6472..6502    +  promoter       lac UV5 promoter: E. coli lac promoter with an "up" mutation
   6526..6555    +  promoter       cat promoter (fragment): promoter of the E. coli cat gene encoding chloramphenicol acetyltransferase
   6556..7212    +  CDS            cat: CAT_ECOLX - Experimental evidence at protein level: Swiss-Prot protein existence level 1. This enzyme is an effector of chloramphenicol resistance in bacteria. From Escherichia coli. This protein is used as a marker in many commonly used cloning vectors, such as pACYC184.
   7224..7669    +  promoter       sacB promoter: sacR; sacB promoter and control region
   7670..9091    +  CDS            SacB: secreted levansucrase that renders bacterial growth sensitive to sucrose; Bacillus subtilis sacB; negative selection marker
   9130..9253    -  protein_bind   attR6: mutant version of attR; recombination site for the Gateway® LR reaction LR Clonase™
   9346..9364    -  promoter       T7 promoter: promoter for bacteriophage T7 RNA polymerase
   9555..9578    +  promoter       Pc promoter (fragment): intI1 (promoter lies within the coding sequence); class 1 integron promoter
