[The description below was written by a language model from this plasmid's Addgene catalogue record and pLannotate feature annotations shown in this document.]
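Description:
pJAT10 is a member of the Janelia Atalanta series of cloning plasmids, a Gateway-based platform for building donor constructs for CRISPR/Cas9-mediated homology-directed repair in Drosophila. It is a high-copy bacterial plasmid of about 9.7 kb with a ColE1/pUC-type origin and a spectinomycin/streptomycin resistance gene (aadA) in the backbone. Because it carries the gyrase toxin ccdB, it has to be propagated in a ccdB-tolerant strain. The record notes that ampicillin and chloramphenicol resistance genes sit within the two Gateway cassettes, so any one of the three antibiotics can maintain the plasmid.

The payload is arranged as dU6-3 promoter, attR3–AmpR–ccdB–attR4, Mhc-DsRed, attR5–cat–SacB–attR6. The two attR-flanked cassettes are replaceable stuffers: LR recombination would swap each for an incoming fragment, presumably the two homology arms, although the record does not spell this out. Loss of ccdB and of the sucrose-sensitivity gene sacB gives counter-selection for correctly recombined products at both positions. The Drosophila U6-3 RNA polymerase III promoter lies immediately upstream of the first cassette, a position consistent with driving a guide RNA delivered with that insert.

Between the cassettes, on the opposite strand, is the marker: a DsRed1 coding sequence with an SV40 polyadenylation signal. The catalogue gives its promoter as MHC. The automated annotation detects only an hsp70 promoter fragment upstream of DsRed and leaves the adjacent region unlabelled, and it calls the attR4 site as attR2/attB4 fragments. The marker produces red fluorescence in flight muscles, allowing flies carrying the HDR integration to be identified. SP6 and T7 promoters flank the whole assembly.
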