Addgene plasmid #204293: pJAT10
Purpose: For marking CRISPR HDR integrant with DsRed expressed in flight muscles.
Depositing lab: David Stern. Depositing organization: HHMI, Janelia Research Campus. Publication: The Janelia Atalanta plasmids provide a simple and efficient CRISPR/Cas9-mediated homology directed repair platform for Drosophila. Stern D, Kim E, Behrman E. bioRxiv 2023.06.17.545412 10.1101/2023.06.17.545412.
Backbone
  Vector backbone: Janelia Atalanta cloning plasmid
  Vector type: CRISPR
  Selectable markers: ccdB, SacB
Growth in bacteria
  Bacterial resistance: Spectinomycin, 50 μg/mL
  Growth temperature: 37°C
  Growth strain: ccdB Survival
  Growth instructions: Spectinomycin is in the backbone. Chlor and Amp are in the Gateway cloning arms. The plasmids can be maintained on any single of these antibiotics. Depositor typically grows them in Amp or Spec.
  Copy number: High Copy
Gene/Insert
  Gene/Insert name: MHC-DsRed (alt name: pJAT10{dU6-3-attR3-Amp-ccdB-attR4-Mhc-DsRed-attR5-Chlor-SacB-attR6})
  Species: Synthetic
  Promoter: MHC
  Cloning method: Unknown
Terms and licenses: Academic/Nonprofit Terms; Industry Terms: Not Available to Industry
Depositor comments: Please visit https://www.biorxiv.org/content/10.1101/2023.06.17.545412v1 for bioRxiv preprint.
How to cite: pJAT10 was a gift from David Stern (Addgene plasmid # 204293 ; http://n2t.net/addgene:204293 ; RRID:Addgene_204293)
